Addgene plasmid #108293: pX459V2.0-SpCas9-HF1
Purpose: (Empty Backbone) pX459 V2.0 (Plasmid #62988) with the N497A, R661A, Q695A, and Q926A mutations
Depositing lab: Yuichiro Miyaoka. Depositing organization: Tokyo Metropolitan Institute of Medical Science. Publication: Clustered regularly interspaced short palindromic repeats (CRISPR)/CRISPR-associated protein 9 with improved proof-reading enhances homology-directed repair. Kato-Inui T, Takahashi G, Hsu S, Miyaoka Y. Nucleic Acids Res. 2018 May 18;46(9):4677-4688. doi: 10.1093/nar/gky264. PubMed 29672770.
Backbone
  Vector backbone: pX459
  Backbone manufacturer: Dr. Feng Zhang's Lab
  Backbone size (bp): 9175
  Vector type: Mammalian Expression, CRISPR
  Selectable markers: Puromycin
Growth in bacteria
  Bacterial resistance: Ampicillin, 100 μg/mL
  Growth temperature: 37°C
  Growth strain: DH5alpha
  Copy number: High Copy
Gene/Insert
  Cloning method: Restriction Enzyme
  Sequencing primers: 5′ ACTATCATATGCTTACCGTAAC
Terms and licenses: Academic/Nonprofit Terms; Industry Terms: Not Available to Industry
How to cite: pX459V2.0-SpCas9-HF1 was a gift from Yuichiro Miyaoka (Addgene plasmid # 108293 ; http://n2t.net/addgene:108293 ; RRID:Addgene_108293)
