[The description below was written by a language model from this plasmid's Addgene catalogue record and pLannotate feature annotations shown in this document.]
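Description:
pX459V2.0-SpCas9-HF1 is a 9,175 bp all-in-one mammalian CRISPR expression plasmid derived from pX459 V2.0, in which the Streptococcus pyogenes Cas9 coding sequence carries the N497A, R661A, Q695A and Q926A substitutions that define the high-fidelity SpCas9-HF1 variant. It is catalogued as an empty backbone, meaning no target-specific guide sequence is present. In bacteria it is maintained at high copy through a ColE1/pUC-type origin and selected with ampicillin via the β-lactamase gene. An M13/f1-type phage origin is also annotated, along with small fragments of bom and rop that are likely backbone remnants or annotation artefacts.

Two expression units sit in tandem. A human U6 RNA polymerase III promoter is followed, after a short gap, by the S. pyogenes guide RNA scaffold; that gap is presumably where a user-supplied spacer is inserted by restriction cloning, although the record does not name the cloning sites. Downstream, a hybrid promoter composed of the CMV enhancer, chicken β-actin promoter and a hybrid intron drives Cas9 fused at its C-terminus to a nucleoplasmin bipartite nuclear localization signal. This is followed in the same transcription unit by the puromycin N-acetyltransferase gene, and the unit ends with a bGH polyadenylation signal. The element linking Cas9 to PuroR is not annotated in the feature table. A single AAV2 ITR lies after the poly(A) signal; one ITR alone would not support AAV packaging.

The plasmid is suited to transient transfection of mammalian cells with puromycin enrichment of transfected cells. It allows genome editing with a reduced off-target nuclease, and the associated publication examined how such proof-reading-enhanced Cas9 variants affect homology-directed repair.
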