Features (pLannotate 1.2.2; 18 found; start..end, strand, type, name):
      1..241     +  promoter       U6 promoter: RNA polymerase III promoter for human U6 snRNA
    268..343     +  misc_RNA       gRNA scaffold: guide RNA scaffold for the Streptococcus pyogenes CRISPR/Cas9 system
    350..393     +  misc_RNA       gRNA scaffold (fragment): guide RNA scaffold for the Streptococcus pyogenes CRISPR/Cas9 system
    440..725     +  enhancer       CMV enhancer: human cytomegalovirus immediate early enhancer; contains an 18-bp deletion relative to the standard CMV enhancer
    727..1004    +  promoter       chicken β-actin promoter: No description available
   1005..1233    +  intron         hybrid intron: hybrid between chicken β-actin (CBA) and minute virus of mice (MMV) introns (Gray et al., 2011)
   1371..5471    +  CDS            Cas9: Cas9 (Csn1) endonuclease from the Streptococcus pyogenes Type II CRISPR/Cas system generates RNA-guided double strand breaks in DNA
   5472..5519    +  CDS            nucleoplasmin NLS: bipartite nuclear localization signal from nucleoplasmin
   5589..6188    +  CDS            PuroR (fragment): puromycin N-acetyltransferase; pac from Streptomyces; confers resistance to puromycin
   6222..6333    +  polyA_signal   bGH poly(A) signal: bovine growth hormone polyadenylation signal
   6438..6578    +  repeat_region  AAV2 ITR: inverted terminal repeat of adeno-associated virus serotype 2 inverted
   6583..6634    -  misc_feature   bom (fragment): basis of mobility region from pBR322
   6653..7033    +  rep_origin     M13 ori (sequence partly withheld): M13 bacteriophage origin of replication; arrow indicates direction of (+) strand synthesis
   7109..7158    -  misc_feature   bom (fragment): basis of mobility region from pBR322
   7260..7295    -  CDS            rop (fragment): Rop protein, which maintains plasmids at low copy number; rop
   7390..7494    +  promoter       AmpR promoter: bla
   7495..8355    +  CDS            AmpR: β-lactamase; bla; confers resistance to ampicillin, carbenicillin, and related antibiotics
   8526..9114    +  rep_origin     ori: high-copy-number ColE1/pMB1/pBR322/pUC origin of replication
>Addgene plasmid #108293 | pX459V2.0-SpCas9-HF1 | depositor full sequence | sequence record 204425 | pX459V2.0-SpCas9-HF1 sequence 9175 bps
GAGGGCCTATTTCCCATGATTCCTTCATATTTGCATATACGATACAAGGCTGTTAGAGAGATAATTGGAA
TTAATTTGACTGTAAACACAAAGATATTAGTACAAAATACGTGACGTAGAAAGTAATAATTTCTTGGGTA
GTTTGCAGTTTTAAAATTATGTTTTAAAATGGACTATCATATGCTTACCGTAACTTGAAAGTATTTCGAT
TTCTTGGCTTTATATATCTTGTGGAAAGGACGAAACACCGGGTCTTCGAGAAGACCTGTTTTAGAGCTAG
AAATAGCAAGTTAAAATAAGGCTAGTCCGTTATCAACTTGAAAAAGTGGCACCGAGTCGGTGCTTTTTTG
TTTTAGAGCTAGAAATAGCAAGTTAAAATAAGGCTAGTCCGTTTTTAGCGCGTGCGCCAATTCTGCAGAC
AAATGGCTCTAGAGGTACCCGTTACATAACTTACGGTAAATGGCCCGCCTGGCTGACCGCCCAACGACCC
CCGCCCATTGACGTCAATAGTAACGCCAATAGGGACTTTCCATTGACGTCAATGGGTGGAGTATTTACGG
TAAACTGCCCACTTGGCAGTACATCAAGTGTATCATATGCCAAGTACGCCCCCTATTGACGTCAATGACG
GTAAATGGCCCGCCTGGCATTGTGCCCAGTACATGACCTTATGGGACTTTCCTACTTGGCAGTACATCTA
CGTATTAGTCATCGCTATTACCATGGTCGAGGTGAGCCCCACGTTCTGCTTCACTCTCCCCATCTCCCCC
CCCTCCCCACCCCCAATTTTGTATTTATTTATTTTTTAATTATTTTGTGCAGCGATGGGGGCGGGGGGGG
GGGGGGGGCGCGCGCCAGGCGGGGCGGGGCGGGGCGAGGGGCGGGGCGGGGCGAGGCGGAGAGGTGCGGC
GGCAGCCAATCAGAGCGGCGCGCTCCGAAAGTTTCCTTTTATGGCGAGGCGGCGGCGGCGGCGGCCCTAT
AAAAAGCGAAGCGCGCGGCGGGCGGGAGTCGCTGCGACGCTGCCTTCGCCCCGTGCCCCGCTCCGCCGCC
GCCTCGCGCCGCCCGCCCCGGCTCTGACTGACCGCGTTACTCCCACAGGTGAGCGGGCGGGACGGCCCTT
CTCCTCCGGGCTGTAATTAGCTGAGCAAGAGGTAAGGGTTTAAGGGATGGTTGGTTGGTGGGGTATTAAT
GTTTAATTACCTGGAGCACCTGCCTGAAATCACTTTTTTTCAGGTTGGACCGGTGCCACCATGGACTATA
AGGACCACGACGGAGACTACAAGGATCATGATATTGATTACAAAGACGATGACGATAAGATGGCCCCAAA
GAAGAAGCGGAAGGTCGGTATCCACGGAGTCCCAGCAGCCGACAAGAAGTACAGCATCGGCCTGGACATC
GGCACCAACTCTGTGGGCTGGGCCGTGATCACCGACGAGTACAAGGTGCCCAGCAAGAAATTCAAGGTGC
TGGGCAACACCGACCGGCACAGCATCAAGAAGAACCTGATCGGAGCCCTGCTGTTCGACAGCGGCGAAAC
AGCCGAGGCCACCCGGCTGAAGAGAACCGCCAGAAGAAGATACACCAGACGGAAGAACCGGATCTGCTAT
CTGCAAGAGATCTTCAGCAACGAGATGGCCAAGGTGGACGACAGCTTCTTCCACAGACTGGAAGAGTCCT
TCCTGGTGGAAGAGGATAAGAAGCACGAGCGGCACCCCATCTTCGGCAACATCGTGGACGAGGTGGCCTA
CCACGAGAAGTACCCCACCATCTACCACCTGAGAAAGAAACTGGTGGACAGCACCGACAAGGCCGACCTG
CGGCTGATCTATCTGGCCCTGGCCCACATGATCAAGTTCCGGGGCCACTTCCTGATCGAGGGCGACCTGA
ACCCCGACAACAGCGACGTGGACAAGCTGTTCATCCAGCTGGTGCAGACCTACAACCAGCTGTTCGAGGA
AAACCCCATCAACGCCAGCGGCGTGGACGCCAAGGCCATCCTGTCTGCCAGACTGAGCAAGAGCAGACGG
CTGGAAAATCTGATCGCCCAGCTGCCCGGCGAGAAGAAGAATGGCCTGTTCGGAAACCTGATTGCCCTGA
GCCTGGGCCTGACCCCCAACTTCAAGAGCAACTTCGACCTGGCCGAGGATGCCAAACTGCAGCTGAGCAA
GGACACCTACGACGACGACCTGGACAACCTGCTGGCCCAGATCGGCGACCAGTACGCCGACCTGTTTCTG
GCCGCCAAGAACCTGTCCGACGCCATCCTGCTGAGCGACATCCTGAGAGTGAACACCGAGATCACCAAGG
CCCCCCTGAGCGCCTCTATGATCAAGAGATACGACGAGCACCACCAGGACCTGACCCTGCTGAAAGCTCT
CGTGCGGCAGCAGCTGCCTGAGAAGTACAAAGAGATTTTCTTCGACCAGAGCAAGAACGGCTACGCCGGC
TACATTGACGGCGGAGCCAGCCAGGAAGAGTTCTACAAGTTCATCAAGCCCATCCTGGAAAAGATGGACG
GCACCGAGGAACTGCTCGTGAAGCTGAACAGAGAGGACCTGCTGCGGAAGCAGCGGACCTTCGACAACGG
CAGCATCCCCCACCAGATCCACCTGGGAGAGCTGCACGCCATTCTGCGGCGGCAGGAAGATTTTTACCCA
TTCCTGAAGGACAACCGGGAAAAGATCGAGAAGATCCTGACCTTCCGCATCCCCTACTACGTGGGCCCTC
TGGCCAGGGGAAACAGCAGATTCGCCTGGATGACCAGAAAGAGCGAGGAAACCATCACCCCCTGGAACTT
CGAGGAAGTGGTGGACAAGGGCGCTTCCGCCCAGAGCTTCATCGAGCGGATGACCGCCTTCGATAAGAAC
CTGCCCAACGAGAAGGTGCTGCCCAAGCACAGCCTGCTGTACGAGTACTTCACCGTGTATAACGAGCTGA
CCAAAGTGAAATACGTGACCGAGGGAATGAGAAAGCCCGCCTTCCTGAGCGGCGAGCAGAAAAAGGCCAT
CGTGGACCTGCTGTTCAAGACCAACCGGAAAGTGACCGTGAAGCAGCTGAAAGAGGACTACTTCAAGAAA
ATCGAGTGCTTCGACTCCGTGGAAATCTCCGGCGTGGAAGATCGGTTCAACGCCTCCCTGGGCACATACC
ACGATCTGCTGAAAATTATCAAGGACAAGGACTTCCTGGACAATGAGGAAAACGAGGACATTCTGGAAGA
TATCGTGCTGACCCTGACACTGTTTGAGGACAGAGAGATGATCGAGGAACGGCTGAAAACCTATGCCCAC
CTGTTCGACGACAAAGTGATGAAGCAGCTGAAGCGGCGGAGATACACCGGCTGGGGCGCGCTGAGCCGGA
AGCTGATCAACGGCATCCGGGACAAGCAGTCCGGCAAGACAATCCTGGATTTCCTGAAGTCCGACGGCTT
CGCCAACAGAAACTTCATGGCGCTGATCCACGACGACAGCCTGACCTTTAAAGAGGACATCCAGAAAGCC
CAGGTGTCCGGCCAGGGCGATAGCCTGCACGAGCACATTGCCAATCTGGCCGGCAGCCCCGCCATTAAGA
AGGGCATCCTGCAGACAGTGAAGGTGGTGGACGAGCTCGTGAAAGTGATGGGCCGGCACAAGCCCGAGAA
CATCGTGATCGAAATGGCCAGAGAGAACCAGACCACCCAGAAGGGACAGAAGAACAGCCGCGAGAGAATG
AAGCGGATCGAAGAGGGCATCAAAGAGCTGGGCAGCCAGATCCTGAAAGAACACCCCGTGGAAAACACCC
AGCTGCAGAACGAGAAGCTGTACCTGTACTACCTGCAGAATGGGCGGGATATGTACGTGGACCAGGAACT
GGACATCAACCGGCTGTCCGACTACGATGTGGACCATATCGTGCCTCAGAGCTTTCTGAAGGACGACTCC
ATCGACAACAAGGTGCTGACCAGAAGCGACAAGAACCGGGGCAAGAGCGACAACGTGCCCTCCGAAGAGG
TCGTGAAGAAGATGAAGAACTACTGGCGGCAGCTGCTGAACGCCAAGCTGATTACCCAGAGAAAGTTCGA
CAATCTGACCAAGGCCGAGAGAGGCGGCCTGAGCGAACTGGATAAGGCCGGCTTCATCAAGAGACAGCTG
GTGGAAACCCGGGCGATCACAAAGCACGTGGCACAGATCCTGGACTCCCGGATGAACACTAAGTACGACG
AGAATGACAAGCTGATCCGGGAAGTGAAAGTGATCACCCTGAAGTCCAAGCTGGTGTCCGATTTCCGGAA
GGATTTCCAGTTTTACAAAGTGCGCGAGATCAACAACTACCACCACGCCCACGACGCCTACCTGAACGCC
GTCGTGGGAACCGCCCTGATCAAAAAGTACCCTAAGCTGGAAAGCGAGTTCGTGTACGGCGACTACAAGG
TGTACGACGTGCGGAAGATGATCGCCAAGAGCGAGCAGGAAATCGGCAAGGCTACCGCCAAGTACTTCTT
CTACAGCAACATCATGAACTTTTTCAAGACCGAGATTACCCTGGCCAACGGCGAGATCCGGAAGCGGCCT
CTGATCGAGACAAACGGCGAAACCGGGGAGATCGTGTGGGATAAGGGCCGGGATTTTGCCACCGTGCGGA
AAGTGCTGAGCATGCCCCAAGTGAATATCGTGAAAAAGACCGAGGTGCAGACAGGCGGCTTCAGCAAAGA
GTCTATCCTGCCCAAGAGGAACAGCGATAAGCTGATCGCCAGAAAGAAGGACTGGGACCCTAAGAAGTAC
GGCGGCTTCGACAGCCCCACCGTGGCCTATTCTGTGCTGGTGGTGGCCAAAGTGGAAAAGGGCAAGTCCA
AGAAACTGAAGAGTGTGAAAGAGCTGCTGGGGATCACCATCATGGAAAGAAGCAGCTTCGAGAAGAATCC
CATCGACTTTCTGGAAGCCAAGGGCTACAAAGAAGTGAAAAAGGACCTGATCATCAAGCTGCCTAAGTAC
TCCCTGTTCGAGCTGGAAAACGGCCGGAAGAGAATGCTGGCCTCTGCCGGCGAACTGCAGAAGGGAAACG
AACTGGCCCTGCCCTCCAAATATGTGAACTTCCTGTACCTGGCCAGCCACTATGAGAAGCTGAAGGGCTC
CCCCGAGGATAATGAGCAGAAACAGCTGTTTGTGGAACAGCACAAGCACTACCTGGACGAGATCATCGAG
CAGATCAGCGAGTTCTCCAAGAGAGTGATCCTGGCCGACGCTAATCTGGACAAAGTGCTGTCCGCCTACA
ACAAGCACCGGGATAAGCCCATCAGAGAGCAGGCCGAGAATATCATCCACCTGTTTACCCTGACCAATCT
GGGAGCCCCTGCCGCCTTCAAGTACTTTGACACCACCATCGACCGGAAGAGGTACACCAGCACCAAAGAG
GTGCTGGACGCCACCCTGATCCACCAGAGCATCACCGGCCTGTACGAGACACGGATCGACCTGTCTCAGC
TGGGAGGCGACAAAAGGCCGGCGGCCACGAAAAAGGCCGGCCAGGCAAAAAAGAAAAAGGAATTCGGCAG
TGGAGAGGGCAGAGGAAGTCTGCTAACATGCGGTGACGTCGAGGAGAATCCTGGCCCAATGACCGAGTAC
AAGCCCACGGTGCGCCTCGCCACCCGCGACGACGTCCCCAGGGCCGTACGCACCCTCGCCGCCGCGTTCG
CCGACTACCCCGCCACGCGCCACACCGTCGATCCGGACCGCCACATCGAGCGGGTCACCGAGCTGCAAGA
ACTCTTCCTCACGCGCGTCGGGCTCGACATCGGCAAGGTGTGGGTCGCGGACGACGGCGCCGCGGTGGCG
GTCTGGACCACGCCGGAGAGCGTCGAAGCGGGGGCGGTGTTCGCCGAGATCGGCCCGCGCATGGCCGAGT
TGAGCGGTTCCCGGCTGGCCGCGCAGCAACAGATGGAAGGCCTCCTGGCGCCGCACCGGCCCAAGGAGCC
CGCGTGGTTCCTGGCCACCGTCGGAGTCTCGCCCGACCACCAGGGCAAGGGTCTGGGCAGCGCCGTCGTG
CTCCCCGGAGTGGAGGCGGCCGAGCGCGCCGGGGTGCCCGCCTTCCTGGAGACCTCCGCGCCCCGCAACC
TCCCCTTCTACGAGCGGCTCGGCTTCACCGTCACCGCCGACGTCGAGGTGCCCGAAGGACCGCGCACCTG
GTGCATGACCCGCAAGCCCGGTGCCTGAGAATTCTAACTAGAGCTCGCTGATCAGCCTCGACTGTGCCTT
CTAGTTGCCAGCCATCTGTTGTTTGCCCCTCCCCCGTGCCTTCCTTGACCCTGGAAGGTGCCACTCCCAC
TGTCCTTTCCTAATAAAATGAGGAAATTGCATCGCATTGTCTGAGTAGGTGTCATTCTATTCTGGGGGGT
GGGGTGGGGCAGGACAGCAAGGGGGAGGATTGGGAAGAGAATAGCAGGCATGCTGGGGAGCGGCCGCAGG
AACCCCTAGTGATGGAGTTGGCCACTCCCTCTCTGCGCGCTCGCTCGCTCACTGAGGCCGGGCGACCAAA
GGTCGCCCGACGCCCGGGCTTTGCCCGGGCGGCCTCAGTGAGCGAGCGAGCGCGCAGCTGCCTGCAGGGG
CGCCTGATGCGGTATTTTCTCCTTACGCATCTGTGCGGTATTTCACACCGCATA
[142 nt withheld, positions 6635-6776]
C
[141 nt withheld, positions 6778-6918]
CCTTTGACGTTGGAGTCCACGTTCTTT
[37 nt withheld, positions 6946-6982]
ACCCTATCTCGGGCTATTCTTTTGATTTATAAGGGATTTTGCCGATTTCGGCCTATTGGTTAAAAAATGA
GCTGATTTAACAAAAATTTAACGCGAATTTTAACAAAATATTAACGTTTACAATTTTATGGTGCACTCTC
AGTACAATCTGCTCTGATGCCGCATAGTTAAGCCAGCCCCGACACCCGCCAACACCCGCTGACGCGCCCT
GACGGGCTTGTCTGCTCCCGGCATCCGCTTACAGACAAGCTGTGACCGTCTCCGGGAGCTGCATGTGTCA
GAGGTTTTCACCGTCATCACCGAAACGCGCGAGACGAAAGGGCCTCGTGATACGCCTATTTTTATAGGTT
AATGTCATGATAATAATGGTTTCTTAGACGTCAGGTGGCACTTTTCGGGGAAATGTGCGCGGAACCCCTA
TTTGTTTATTTTTCTAAATACATTCAAATATGTATCCGCTCATGAGACAATAACCCTGATAAATGCTTCA
ATAATATTGAAAAAGGAAGAGTATGAGTATTCAACATTTCCGTGTCGCCCTTATTCCCTTTTTTGCGGCA
TTTTGCCTTCCTGTTTTTGCTCACCCAGAAACGCTGGTGAAAGTAAAAGATGCTGAAGATCAGTTGGGTG
CACGAGTGGGTTACATCGAACTGGATCTCAACAGCGGTAAGATCCTTGAGAGTTTTCGCCCCGAAGAACG
TTTTCCAATGATGAGCACTTTTAAAGTTCTGCTATGTGGCGCGGTATTATCCCGTATTGACGCCGGGCAA
GAGCAACTCGGTCGCCGCATACACTATTCTCAGAATGACTTGGTTGAGTACTCACCAGTCACAGAAAAGC
ATCTTACGGATGGCATGACAGTAAGAGAATTATGCAGTGCTGCCATAACCATGAGTGATAACACTGCGGC
CAACTTACTTCTGACAACGATCGGAGGACCGAAGGAGCTAACCGCTTTTTTGCACAACATGGGGGATCAT
GTAACTCGCCTTGATCGTTGGGAACCGGAGCTGAATGAAGCCATACCAAACGACGAGCGTGACACCACGA
TGCCTGTAGCAATGGCAACAACGTTGCGCAAACTATTAACTGGCGAACTACTTACTCTAGCTTCCCGGCA
ACAATTAATAGACTGGATGGAGGCGGATAAAGTTGCAGGACCACTTCTGCGCTCGGCCCTTCCGGCTGGC
TGGTTTATTGCTGATAAATCTGGAGCCGGTGAGCGTGGAAGCCGCGGTATCATTGCAGCACTGGGGCCAG
ATGGTAAGCCCTCCCGTATCGTAGTTATCTACACGACGGGGAGTCAGGCAACTATGGATGAACGAAATAG
ACAGATCGCTGAGATAGGTGCCTCACTGATTAAGCATTGGTAACTGTCAGACCAAGTTTACTCATATATA
CTTTAGATTGATTTAAAACTTCATTTTTAATTTAAAAGGATCTAGGTGAAGATCCTTTTTGATAATCTCA
TGACCAAAATCCCTTAACGTGAGTTTTCGTTCCACTGAGCGTCAGACCCCGTAGAAAAGATCAAAGGATC
TTCTTGAGATCCTTTTTTTCTGCGCGTAATCTGCTGCTTGCAAACAAAAAAACCACCGCTACCAGCGGTG
GTTTGTTTGCCGGATCAAGAGCTACCAACTCTTTTTCCGAAGGTAACTGGCTTCAGCAGAGCGCAGATAC
CAAATACTGTCCTTCTAGTGTAGCCGTAGTTAGGCCACCACTTCAAGAACTCTGTAGCACCGCCTACATA
CCTCGCTCTGCTAATCCTGTTACCAGTGGCTGCTGCCAGTGGCGATAAGTCGTGTCTTACCGGGTTGGAC
TCAAGACGATAGTTACCGGATAAGGCGCAGCGGTCGGGCTGAACGGGGGGTTCGTGCACACAGCCCAGCT
TGGAGCGAACGACCTACACCGAACTGAGATACCTACAGCGTGAGCTATGAGAAAGCGCCACGCTTCCCGA
AGGGAGAAAGGCGGACAGGTATCCGGTAAGCGGCAGGGTCGGAACAGGAGAGCGCACGAGGGAGCTTCCA
GGGGGAAACGCCTGGTATCTTTATAGTCCTGTCGGGTTTCGCCACCTCTGACTTGAGCGTCGATTTTTGT
GATGCTCGTCAGGGGGGCGGAGCCTATGGAAAAACGCCAGCAACGCGGCCTTTTTACGGTTCCTGGCCTT
TTGCTGGCCTTTTGCTCACATGT
