>Addgene plasmid #108293 | pX459V2.0-SpCas9-HF1 | addgene partial sequence | sequence record 211079 | Addgene Partial NGS Result
GGGGGGGGGGGGGGGGGGGGGCGGAGAGGTGCGGCGGCAGCCAATCAGAGCGGCGCGCTCCGAAAGTTTC
CTTTTATGGCGAGGCGGCGGCGGCGGCGGCCCTATAAAAAGCGAAGCGCGCGGCGGGCGGGAGTCGCTGC
GCGCTGCCTTCGCCCCGTGCCCCGCTCCGCCGCCGCCTCGCGCCGCCCGCCCCGGCTCTGACTGACCGCG
TTACTCCCACAGGTGAGCGGGCGGGACGGCCCTTCTCCTCCGGGCTGTAATTAGCTGAGCAAGAGGTAAG
GGTTTAAGGGATGGTTGGTTGGTGGGGTATTAATGTTTAATTACCTGGAGCACCTGCCTGAAATCACTTT
TTTTCAGGTTGGACCGGTGCCACCATGGACTATAAGGACCACGACGGAGACTACAAGGATCATGATATTG
ATTACAAAGACGATGACGATAAGATGGCCCCAAAGAAGAAGCGGAAGGTCGGTATCCACGGAGTCCCAGC
AGCCGACAAGAAGTACAGCATCGGCCTGGACATCGGCACCAACTCTGTGGGCTGGGCCGTGATCACCGAC
GAGTACAAGGTGCCCAGCAAGAAATTCAAGGTGCTGGGCAACACCGACCGGCACAGCATCAAGAAGAACC
TGATCGGAGCCCTGCTGTTCGACAGCGGCGAAACAGCCGAGGCCACCCGGCTGAAGAGAACCGCCAGAAG
AAGATACACCAGACGGAAGAACCGGATCTGCTATCTGCAAGAGATCTTCAGCAACGAGATGGCCAAGGTG
GACGACAGCTTCTTCCACAGACTGGAAGAGTCCTTCCTGGTGGAAGAGGATAAGAAGCACGAGCGGCACC
CCATCTTCGGCAACATCGTGGACGAGGTGGCCTACCACGAGAAGTACCCCACCATCTACCACCTGAGAAA
GAAACTGGTGGACAGCACCGACAAGGCCGACCTGCGGCTGATCTATCTGGCCCTGGCCCACATGATCAAG
TTCCGGGGCCACTTCCTGATCGAGGGCGACCTGAACCCCGACAACAGCGACGTGGACAAGCTGTTCATCC
AGCTGGTGCAGACCTACAACCAGCTGTTCGAGGAAAACCCCATCAACGCCAGCGGCGTGGACGCCAAGGC
CATCCTGTCTGCCAGACTGAGCAAGAGCAGACGGCTGGAAAATCTGATCGCCCAGCTGCCCGGCGAGAAG
AAGAATGGCCTGTTCGGAAACCTGATTGCCCTGAGCCTGGGCCTGACCCCCAACTTCAAGAGCAACTTCG
ACCTGGCCGAGGATGCCAAACTGCAGCTGAGCAAGGACACCTACGACGACGACCTGGACAACCTGCTGGC
CCAGATCGGCGACCAGTACGCCGACCTGTTTCTGGCCGCCAAGAACCTGTCCGACGCCATCCTGCTGAGC
GACATCCTGAGAGTGAACACCGAGATCACCAAGGCCCCCCTGAGCGCCTCTATGATCAAGAGATACGACG
AGCACCACCAGGACCTGACCCTGCTGAAAGCTCTCGTGCGGCAGCAGCTGCCTGAGAAGTACAAAGAGAT
TTTCTTCGACCAGAGCAAGAACGGCTACGCCGGCTACATTGACGGCGGAGCCAGCCAGGAAGAGTTCTAC
AAGTTCATCAAGCCCATCCTGGAAAAGATGGACGGCACCGAGGAACTGCTCGTGAAGCTGAACAGAGAGG
ACCTGCTGCGGAAGCAGCGGACCTTCGACAACGGCAGCATCCCCCACCAGATCCACCTGGGAGAGCTGCA
CGCCATTCTGCGGCGGCAGGAAGATTTTTACCCATTCCTGAAGGACAACCGGGAAAAGATCGAGAAGATC
CTGACCTTCCGCATCCCCTACTACGTGGGCCCTCTGGCCAGGGGAAACAGCAGATTCGCCTGGATGACCA
GAAAGAGCGAGGAAACCATCACCCCCTGGAACTTCGAGGAAGTGGTGGACAAGGGCGCTTCCGCCCAGAG
CTTCATCGAGCGGATGACCGCCTTCGATAAGAACCTGCCCAACGAGAAGGTGCTGCCCAAGCACAGCCTG
CTGTACGAGTACTTCACCGTGTATAACGAGCTGACCAAAGTGAAATACGTGACCGAGGGAATGAGAAAGC
CCGCCTTCCTGAGCGGCGAGCAGAAAAAGGCCATCGTGGACCTGCTGTTCAAGACCAACCGGAAAGTGAC
CGTGAAGCAGCTGAAAGAGGACTACTTCAAGAAAATCGAGTGCTTCGACTCCGTGGAAATCTCCGGCGTG
GAAGATCGGTTCAACGCCTCCCTGGGCACATACCACGATCTGCTGAAAATTATCAAGGACAAGGACTTCC
TGGACAATGAGGAAAACGAGGACATTCTGGAAGATATCGTGCTGACCCTGACACTGTTTGAGGACAGAGA
GATGATCGAGGAACGGCTGAAAACCTATGCCCACCTGTTCGACGACAAAGTGATGAAGCAGCTGAAGCGG
CGGAGATACACCGGCTGGGGCGCGCTGAGCCGGAAGCTGATCAACGGCATCCGGGACAAGCAGTCCGGCA
AGACAATCCTGGATTTCCTGAAGTCCGACGGCTTCGCCAACAGAAACTTCATGGCGCTGATCCACGACGA
CAGCCTGACCTTTAAAGAGGACATCCAGAAAGCCCAGGTGTCCGGCCAGGGCGATAGCCTGCACGAGCAC
ATTGCCAATCTGGCCGGCAGCCCCGCCATTAAGAAGGGCATCCTGCAGACAGTGAAGGTGGTGGACGAGC
TCGTGAAAGTGATGGGCCGGCACAAGCCCGAGAACATCGTGATCGAAATGGCCAGAGAGAACCAGACCAC
CCAGAAGGGACAGAAGAACAGCCGCGAGAGAATGAAGCGGATCGAAGAGGGCATCAAAGAGCTGGGCAGC
CAGATCCTGAAAGAACACCCCGTGGAAAACACCCAGCTGCAGAACGAGAAGCTGTACCTGTACTACCTGC
AGAATGGGCGGGATATGTACGTGGACCAGGAACTGGACATCAACCGGCTGTCCGACTACGATGTGGACCA
TATCGTGCCTCAGAGCTTTCTGAAGGACGACTCCATCGACAACAAGGTGCTGACCAGAAGCGACAAGAAC
CGGGGCAAGAGCGACAACGTGCCCTCCGAAGAGGTCGTGAAGAAGATGAAGAACTACTGGCGGCAGCTGC
TGAACGCCAAGCTGATTACCCAGAGAAAGTTCGACAATCTGACCAAGGCCGAGAGAGGCGGCCTGAGCGA
ACTGGATAAGGCCGGCTTCATCAAGAGACAGCTGGTGGAAACCCGGGCGATCACAAAGCACGTGGCACAG
ATCCTGGACTCCCGGATGAACACTAAGTACGACGAGAATGACAAGCTGATCCGGGAAGTGAAAGTGATCA
CCCTGAAGTCCAAGCTGGTGTCCGATTTCCGGAAGGATTTCCAGTTTTACAAAGTGCGCGAGATCAACAA
CTACCACCACGCCCACGACGCCTACCTGAACGCCGTCGTGGGAACCGCCCTGATCAAAAAGTACCCTAAG
CTGGAAAGCGAGTTCGTGTACGGCGACTACAAGGTGTACGACGTGCGGAAGATGATCGCCAAGAGCGAGC
AGGAAATCGGCAAGGCTACCGCCAAGTACTTCTTCTACAGCAACATCATGAACTTTTTCAAGACCGAGAT
TACCCTGGCCAACGGCGAGATCCGGAAGCGGCCTCTGATCGAGACAAACGGCGAAACCGGGGAGATCGTG
TGGGATAAGGGCCGGGATTTTGCCACCGTGCGGAAAGTGCTGAGCATGCCCCAAGTGAATATCGTGAAAA
AGACCGAGGTGCAGACAGGCGGCTTCAGCAAAGAGTCTATCCTGCCCAAGAGGAACAGCGATAAGCTGAT
CGCCAGAAAGAAGGACTGGGACCCTAAGAAGTACGGCGGCTTCGACAGCCCCACCGTGGCCTATTCTGTG
CTGGTGGTGGCCAAAGTGGAAAAGGGCAAGTCCAAGAAACTGAAGAGTGTGAAAGAGCTGCTGGGGATCA
CCATCATGGAAAGAAGCAGCTTCGAGAAGAATCCCATCGACTTTCTGGAAGCCAAGGGCTACAAAGAAGT
GAAAAAGGACCTGATCATCAAGCTGCCTAAGTACTCCCTGTTCGAGCTGGAAAACGGCCGGAAGAGAATG
CTGGCCTCTGCCGGCGAACTGCAGAAGGGAAACGAACTGGCCCTGCCCTCCAAATATGTGAACTTCCTGT
ACCTGGCCAGCCACTATGAGAAGCTGAAGGGCTCCCCCGAGGATAATGAGCAGAAACAGCTGTTTGTGGA
ACAGCACAAGCACTACCTGGACGAGATCATCGAGCAGATCAGCGAGTTCTCCAAGAGAGTGATCCTGGCC
GACGCTAATCTGGACAAAGTGCTGTCCGCCTACAACAAGCACCGGGATAAGCCCATCAGAGAGCAGGCCG
AGAATATCATCCACCTGTTTACCCTGACCAATCTGGGAGCCCCTGCCGCCTTCAAGTACTTTGACACCAC
CATCGACCGGAAGAGGTACACCAGCACCAAAGAGGTGCTGGACGCCACCCTGATCCACCAGAGCATCACC
GGCCTGTACGAGACACGGATCGACCTGTCTCAGCTGGGAGGCGACAAAAGGCCGGCGGCCACGAAAAAGG
CCGGCCAGGCAAAAAAGAAAAAGGAATTCGGCAGTGGAGAGGGCAGAGGAAGTCTGCTAACATGCGGTGA
CGTCGAGGAGAATCCTGGCCCAATGACCGAGTACAAGCCCACGGTGCGCCTCGCCACCCGCGACGACGTC
CCCAGGGCCGTACGCACCCTCGCCGCCGCGTTCGCCGACTACCCCGCCACGCGCCACACCGTCGATCCGG
ACCGCCACATCGAGCGGGTCACCGAGCTGCAAGAACTCTTCCTCACGCGCGTCGGGCTCGACATCGGCAA
GGTGTGGGTCGCGGACGACGGCGCCGCGGTGGCGGTCTGGACCACGCCGGAGAGCGTCGAAGCGGGGGCG
GTGTTCGCCGAGATCGGCCCGCGCATGGCCGAGTTGAGCGGTTCCCGGCTGGCCGCGCAGCAACAGATGG
AAGGCCTCCTGGCGCCGCACCGGCCCAAGGAGCCCGCGTGGTTCCTGGCCACCGTCGGAGTCTCGCCCGA
CCACCAGGGCAAGGGTCTGGGCAGCGCCGTCGTGCTCCCCGGAGTGGAGGCGGCCGAGCGCGCCGGGGTG
CCCGCCTTCCTGGAGACCTCCGCGCCCCGCAACCTCCCCTTCTACGAGCGGCTCGGCTTCACCGTCACCG
CCGACGTCGAGGTGCCCGAAGGACCGCGCACCTGGTGCATGACCCGCAAGCCCGGTGCCTGAGAATTCTA
ACTAGAGCTCGCTGATCAGCCTCGACTGTGCCTTCTAGTTGCCAGCCATCTGTTGTTTGCCCCTCCCCCG
TGCCTTCCTTGACCCTGGAAGGTGCCACTCCCACTGTCCTTTCCTAATAAAATGAGGAAATTGCATCGCA
TTGTCTGAGTAGGTGTCATTCTATTCTGGGGGGTGGGGTGGGGCAGGACAGCAAGGGGGAGGATTGGGAA
GAGAATAGCAGGCATGCTGGGGAGCGGCCGCAGGAACCCCTAGTGATGGAGTTGGCCACTCCCTCTCTGC
GCGCTCGCTCGCTCACTGAGGCCGGGCGACCAAAGGTCGCCCGACGCCCGGGCTTTGCCCGGGCGGCCTC
AGTGAGCGAGCGAGCGCGCAGCTGCCTGCAGGGGCGCCTGATGCGGTATTTTCTCCTTACGCATCTGTGC
GGTATTTCACACCGCATA
[95 nt withheld, positions 5759-5853]
T
[46 nt withheld, positions 5855-5900]
C
[141 nt withheld, positions 5902-6042]
CCTTTGACGTTGGAGTCCACGTTCTTT
[37 nt withheld, positions 6070-6106]
ACTCTATCTCGGGCTATTCTTTTGATTTATAAGGGATTTTGCCGATTTCGGTCTATTGGTTAAAAAATGA
GCTGATTTAACAAAAATTTAACGCGAATTTTAACAAAATATTAACGTTTACAATTTTATGGTGCACTCTC
AGTACAATCTGCTCTGATGCCGCATAGTTAAGCCAGCCCCGACACCCGCCAACACCCGCTGACGCGCCCT
GACGGGCTTGTCTGCTCCCGGCATCCGCTTACAGACAAGCTGTGACCGTCTCCGGGAGCTGCATGTGTCA
GAGGTTTTCACCGTCATCACCGAAACGCGCGAGACGAAAGGGCCTCGTGATACGCCTATTTTTATAGGTT
AATGTCATGATAATAATGGTTTCTTAGACGTCAGGTGGCACTTTTCGGGGAAATGTGCGCGGAACCCCTA
TTTGTTTATTTTTCTAAATACATTCAAATATGTATCCGCTCATGAGACAATAACCCTGATAAATGCTTCA
ATAATATTGAAAAAGGAAGAGTATGAGTATTCAACATTTCCGTGTCGCCCTTATTCCCTTTTTTGCGGCA
TTTTGCCTTCCTGTTTTTGCTCACCCAGAAACGCTGGTGAAAGTAAAAGATGCTGAAGATCAGTTGGGTG
CACGAGTGGGTTACATCGAACTGGATCTCAACAGCGGTAAGATCCTTGAGAGTTTTCGCCCCGAAGAACG
TTTTCCAATGATGAGCACTTTTAAAGTTCTGCTATGTGGCGCGGTATTATCCCGTATTGACGCCGGGCAA
GAGCAACTCGGTCGCCGCATACACTATTCTCAGAATGACTTGGTTGAGTACTCACCAGTCACAGAAAAGC
ATCTTACGGATGGCATGACAGTAAGAGAATTATGCAGTGCTGCCATAACCATGAGTGATAACACTGCGGC
CAACTTACTTCTGACAACGATCGGAGGACCGAAGGAGCTAACCGCTTTTTTGCACAACATGGGGGATCAT
GTAACTCGCCTTGATCGTTGGGAACCGGAGCTGAATGAAGCCATACCAAACGACGAGCGTGACACCACGA
TGCCTGTAGCAATGGCAACAACGTTGCGCAAACTATTAACTGGCGAACTACTTACTCTAGCTTCCCGGCA
ACAATTAATAGACTGGATGGAGGCGGATAAAGTTGCAGGACCACTTCTGCGCTCGGCCCTTCCGGCTGGC
TGGTTTATTGCTGATAAATCTGGAGCCGGTGAGCGTGGAAGCCGCGGTATCATTGCAGCACTGGGGCCAG
ATGGTAAGCCCTCCCGTATCGTAGTTATCTACACGACGGGGAGTCAGGCAACTATGGATGAACGAAATAG
ACAGATCGCTGAGATAGGTGCCTCACTGATTAAGCATTGGTAACTGTCAGACCAAGTTTACTCATATATA
CTTTAGATTGATTTAAAACTTCATTTTTAATTTAAAAGGATCTAGGTGAAGATCCTTTTTGATAATCTCA
TGACCAAAATCCCTTAACGTGAGTTTTCGTTCCACTGAGCGTCAGACCCCGTAGAAAAGATCAAAGGATC
TTCTTGAGATCCTTTTTTTCTGCGCGTAATCTGCTGCTTGCAAACAAAAAAACCACCGCTACCAGCGGTG
GTTTGTTTGCCGGATCAAGAGCTACCAACTCTTTTTCCGAAGGTAACTGGCTTCAGCAGAGCGCAGATAC
CAAATACTGTTCTTCTAGTGTAGCCGTAGTTAGGCCACCACTTCAAGAACTCTGTAGCACCGCCTACATA
CCTCGCTCTGCTAATCCTGTTACCAGTGGCTGCTGCCAGTGGCGATAAGTCGTGTCTTACCGGGTTGGAC
TCAAGACGATAGTTACCGGATAAGGCGCAGCGGTCGGGCTGAACGGGGGGTTCGTGCACACAGCCCAGCT
TGGAGCGAACGACCTACACCGAACTGAGATACCTACAGCGTGAGCTATGAGAAAGCGCCACGCTTCCCGA
AGGGAGAAAGGCGGACAGGTATCCGGTAAGCGGCAGGGTCGGAACAGGAGAGCGCACGAGGGAGCTTCCA
GGGGGAAACGCCTGGTATCTTTATAGTCCTGTCGGGTTTCGCCACCTCTGACTTGAGCGTCGATTTTTGT
GATGCTCGTCAGGGGGGCGGAGCCTATGGAAAAACGCCAGCAACGCGGCCTTTTTACGGTTCCTGGCCTT
TTGCTGGCCTTTTGCTCACATGTGAGGGCCTATTTCCCATGATTCCTTCATATTTGCATATACGATACAA
GGCTGTTAGAGAGATAATTGGAATTAATTTGACTGTAAACACAAAGATATTAGTACAAAATACGTGACGT
AGAAAGTAATAATTTCTTGGGTAGTTTGCAGTTTTAAAATTATGTTTTAAAATGGACTATCATATGCTTA
CCGTAACTTGAAAGTATTTCGATTTCTTGGCTTTATATATCTTGTGGAAAGGACGAAACACCGGGTCTTC
GAGAAGACCTGTTTTAGAGCTAGAAATAGCAAGTTAAAATAAGGCTAGTCCGTTATCAACTTGAAAAAGT
GGCACCGAGTCGGTGCTTTTTTGTTTTAGAGCTAGAAATAGCAAGTTAAAATAAGGCTAGTCCGTTTTTA
GCGCGTGCGCCAATTCTGCAGACAAATGGCTCTAGAGGTACCCGTTACATAACTTACGGTAAATGGCCCG
CCTGGCTGACCGCCCAACGACCCCCGCCCATTGACGTCAATAGTAACGCCAATAGGGACTTTCCATTGAC
GTCAATGGGTGGAGTATTTACGGTAAACTGCCCACTTGGCAGTACATCAAGTGTATCATATGCCAAGTAC
GCCCCCTATTGACGTCAATGACGGTAAATGGCCCGCCTGGCATTGTGCCCAGTACATGACCTTATGGGAC
TTTCCTACTTGGCAGTACATCTACGTATTAGTCATCGCTATTACCATGGTCGAGGTGAGCCCCACGTTCT
GCTTCACTCTCCCCATCTCCCCCCCCTCCCCACCCCCAATTTTGTATTTATTTATTTTTTAATTATTTTG
TGCAGCGATGGGGGCGGGGGGGGGGGGGGGGCGCGCGCCAGGCGGGGGGGGGGGGGG
